Addgene plasmid #112380: pZNF462-donor
Purpose: CRISPR donor plasmid to tag human transcription factor ZNF462 with GFP
Depositing lab: Kevin White. Depositing organization: University of Chicago.
Backbone
  Vector backbone: pUC19
  Vector type: CRISPR
Growth in bacteria
  Bacterial resistance: Ampicillin, 100 μg/mL
  Growth temperature: 37°C
  Growth strain: DH5alpha
  Copy number: High Copy
Gene/Insert
  Gene/Insert name: ZNF462 homology arms flanking EGFP-IRES-Neo cassette
  Species: H. sapiens (human)
  Mutation: Unknown
  Entrez Gene: ZNF462 (a.k.a. Zfp462, FLJ14960, FLJ45904, KIAA1803, DKFZp686B2325, DKFZp762N2316, RP11-508N12.1)
  Cloning method: Gibson Cloning
  Sequencing primers: 5′ M13pUC-fwd; 3′ M13pUC-rev
Terms and licenses: Academic/Nonprofit Terms; Industry Terms: Not Available to Industry
Depositor comments: Cloning source: PGP1. Use with plasmid pZNF462.1.0-gDNA.
How to cite: pZNF462-donor was a gift from Kevin White (Addgene plasmid # 112380 ; http://n2t.net/addgene:112380 ; RRID:Addgene_112380)
