[The description below was written by a language model from this plasmid's Addgene catalogue record and pLannotate feature annotations shown in this document.]
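Description:
pZNF462-donor is a homology-directed repair donor plasmid built on pUC19, designed for CRISPR-mediated knock-in of a GFP tag at the endogenous human ZNF462 transcription factor locus. It is propagated in E. coli through the high-copy ColE1/pUC origin and selected with ampicillin via the β-lactamase gene and its native promoter. The remaining backbone annotations (lac promoter and operator, CAP binding site, and fragments of lacZα, lacI, rop, bom and the multiple cloning site) are pUC19 remnants surrounding the Gibson-assembled insert and have no role in the editing function.

The payload is an EGFP-IRES-Neo cassette flanked by ZNF462 homology arms, which the depositor notes were derived from PGP1 source material. The arms themselves are not annotated in the feature table, but the unannotated stretches on either side of the cassette are consistent with them. Within the cassette, a short fragment matching the capTEV composite tag and an S-Tag precede mammalian codon-optimized EGFP, suggesting that affinity or epitope tag sequences accompany the fluorescent protein, although the catalogue entry mentions only GFP. Downstream, an EMCV IRES drives translation of the Tn5 aminoglycoside phosphotransferase (NeoR/KanR). No mammalian promoter is annotated, which fits a design in which both the tagged protein and the resistance marker depend on transcription from the endogenous ZNF462 promoter after correct integration, allowing G418 selection to enrich for targeted cells. The record does not state which terminus of the protein is tagged.

The donor is intended to be used with its companion guide RNA plasmid, pZNF462.1.0-gDNA. The resulting tagged endogenous ZNF462 could be detected or captured via GFP.
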