Features (pLannotate 1.2.2; 16 found; start..end, strand, type, name):
      1..21      +  misc_feature   MCS (fragment): pUC18/19 multiple cloning site
     58..74      -  protein_bind   lac operator: The lac repressor binds to the lac operator to inhibit transcription in E. coli. This inhibition can be relieved by adding lactose or isopropyl-β-D-thiogalactopyranoside (IPTG). lac repressor encoded by lacI
     82..112     -  promoter       lac promoter: promoter for the E. coli lac operon
    127..148     -  protein_bind   CAP binding site: CAP binding activates transcription in the presence of cAMP. E. coli catabolite activator protein
    161..253     -  CDS            lacI (fragment): lac repressor; lacI; The lac repressor binds to the lac operator to inhibit transcription in E. coli. This inhibition can be relieved by adding lactose or isopropyl-β-D-thiogalactopyranoside (IPTG).
    436..1024    -  rep_origin     ori: high-copy-number ColE1/pMB1/pBR322/pUC origin of replication
   1195..2055    -  CDS            AmpR: β-lactamase; bla; confers resistance to ampicillin, carbenicillin, and related antibiotics
   2056..2160    -  promoter       AmpR promoter: bla
   2255..2290    +  CDS            rop (fragment): Rop protein, which maintains plasmids at low copy number; rop
   2392..2491    +  misc_feature   bom (fragment): basis of mobility region from pBR322
   2497..2654    -  CDS            lacZα (fragment): LacZα fragment of β-galactosidase; lacZ fragment
   3871..3891    +  CDS            capTEV™ (fragment): composite tag for in vivo biotinylation, TEV protease cleavage, and 6xHis tagging
   3905..3949    +  CDS            S-Tag: affinity and epitope tag derived from pancreatic ribonuclease A
   4040..4759    +  CDS            EGFP: the original enhanced GFP (Yang et al., 1996) mammalian codon-optimized
   4797..5382    +  misc_feature   IRES2: internal ribosome entry site (IRES) of the encephalomyocarditis virus (EMCV)
   5464..6267    +  CDS            NeoR/KanR: aminoglycoside phosphotransferase from Tn5; aph(3')-II (or nptII); confers resistance to neomycin, kanamycin, and G418 (Geneticin®)
>Addgene plasmid #112380 | pZNF462-donor | addgene full sequence | sequence record 229749 | Addgene NGS Result
GACCTGCAGGCATGCAAGCTTGGCGTAATCATGGTCATAGCTGTTTCCTGTGTGAAATTGTTATCCGCTC
ACAATTCCACACAACATACGAGCCGGAAGCATAAAGTGTAAAGCCTGGGGTGCCTAATGAGTGAGCTAAC
TCACATTAATTGCGTTGCGCTCACTGCCCGCTTTCCAGTCGGGAAACCTGTCGTGCCAGCTGCATTAATG
AATCGGCCAACGCGCGGGGAGAGGCGGTTTGCGTATTGGGCGCTCTTCCGCTTCCTCGCTCACTGACTCG
CTGCGCTCGGTCGTTCGGCTGCGGCGAGCGGTATCAGCTCACTCAAAGGCGGTAATACGGTTATCCACAG
AATCAGGGGATAACGCAGGAAAGAACATGTGAGCAAAAGGCCAGCAAAAGGCCAGGAACCGTAAAAAGGC
CGCGTTGCTGGCGTTTTTCCATAGGCTCCGCCCCCCTGACGAGCATCACAAAAATCGACGCTCAAGTCAG
AGGTGGCGAAACCCGACAGGACTATAAAGATACCAGGCGTTTCCCCCTGGAAGCTCCCTCGTGCGCTCTC
CTGTTCCGACCCTGCCGCTTACCGGATACCTGTCCGCCTTTCTCCCTTCGGGAAGCGTGGCGCTTTCTCA
TAGCTCACGCTGTAGGTATCTCAGTTCGGTGTAGGTCGTTCGCTCCAAGCTGGGCTGTGTGCACGAACCC
CCCGTTCAGCCCGACCGCTGCGCCTTATCCGGTAACTATCGTCTTGAGTCCAACCCGGTAAGACACGACT
TATCGCCACTGGCAGCAGCCACTGGTAACAGGATTAGCAGAGCGAGGTATGTAGGCGGTGCTACAGAGTT
CTTGAAGTGGTGGCCTAACTACGGCTACACTAGAAGAACAGTATTTGGTATCTGCGCTCTGCTGAAGCCA
GTTACCTTCGGAAAAAGAGTTGGTAGCTCTTGATCCGGCAAACAAACCACCGCTGGTAGCGGTGGTTTTT
TTGTTTGCAAGCAGCAGATTACGCGCAGAAAAAAAGGATCTCAAGAAGATCCTTTGATCTTTTCTACGGG
GTCTGACGCTCAGTGGAACGAAAACTCACGTTAAGGGATTTTGGTCATGAGATTATCAAAAAGGATCTTC
ACCTAGATCCTTTTAAATTAAAAATGAAGTTTTAAATCAATCTAAAGTATATATGAGTAAACTTGGTCTG
ACAGTTACCAATGCTTAATCAGTGAGGCACCTATCTCAGCGATCTGTCTATTTCGTTCATCCATAGTTGC
CTGACTCCCCGTCGTGTAGATAACTACGATACGGGAGGGCTTACCATCTGGCCCCAGTGCTGCAATGATA
CCGCGAGACCCACGCTCACCGGCTCCAGATTTATCAGCAATAAACCAGCCAGCCGGAAGGGCCGAGCGCA
GAAGTGGTCCTGCAACTTTATCCGCCTCCATCCAGTCTATTAATTGTTGCCGGGAAGCTAGAGTAAGTAG
TTCGCCAGTTAATAGTTTGCGCAACGTTGTTGCCATTGCTACAGGCATCGTGGTGTCACGCTCGTCGTTT
GGTATGGCTTCATTCAGCTCCGGTTCCCAACGATCAAGGCGAGTTACATGATCCCCCATGTTGTGCAAAA
AAGCGGTTAGCTCCTTCGGTCCTCCGATCGTTGTCAGAAGTAAGTTGGCCGCAGTGTTATCACTCATGGT
TATGGCAGCACTGCATAATTCTCTTACTGTCATGCCATCCGTAAGATGCTTTTCTGTGACTGGTGAGTAC
TCAACCAAGTCATTCTGAGAATAGTGTATGCGGCGACCGAGTTGCTCTTGCCCGGCGTCAATACGGGATA
ATACCGCGCCACATAGCAGAACTTTAAAAGTGCTCATCATTGGAAAACGTTCTTCGGGGCGAAAACTCTC
AAGGATCTTACCGCTGTTGAGATCCAGTTCGATGTAACCCACTCGTGCACCCAACTGATCTTCAGCATCT
TTTACTTTCACCAGCGTTTCTGGGTGAGCAAAAACAGGAAGGCAAAATGCCGCAAAAAAGGGAATAAGGG
CGACACGGAAATGTTGAATACTCATACTCTTCCTTTTTCAATATTATTGAAGCATTTATCAGGGTTATTG
TCTCATGAGCGGATACATATTTGAATGTATTTAGAAAAATAAACAAATAGGGGTTCCGCGCACATTTCCC
CGAAAAGTGCCACCTGACGTCTAAGAAACCATTATTATCATGACATTAACCTATAAAAATAGGCGTATCA
CGAGGCCCTTTCGTCTCGCGCGTTTCGGTGATGACGGTGAAAACCTCTGACACATGCAGCTCCCGGAGAC
GGTCACAGCTTGTCTGTAAGCGGATGCCGGGAGCAGACAAGCCCGTCAGGGCGCGTCAGCGGGTGTTGGC
GGGTGTCGGGGCTGGCTTAACTATGCGGCATCAGAGCAGATTGTACTGAGAGTGCACCATATGCGGTGTG
AAATACCGCACAGATGCGTAAGGAGAAAATACCGCATCAGGCGCCATTCGCCATTCAGGCTGCGCAACTG
TTGGGAAGGGCGATCGGTGCGGGCCTCTTCGCTATTACGCCAGCTGGCGAAAGGGGGATGTGCTGCAAGG
CGATTAAGTTGGGTAACGCCAGGGTTTTCCCAGTCACGACGTTGTAAAACGACGGCCAGTGAATTCGAGC
TCGGTACCCGGTCACCCAGCCGCAAGTCAAATAGGGAAAAAAATCGTCTTTATGAATGATCAGTCCTGCT
CAAGCCTGTGTGCAGAAGTATAGTGTTTTCTCCAGCCAATATCCCTTTAGTCTTCATTAGCGTGACATTC
TATAATAGAACGTGAATCGAGGTCAAAAGATCTGGCTTCTGTTCCTGCCTCTCTGACTGATCATTCCCTG
AGTGGCCCTGAACATTCCCATGTACTGCCTCGGGGACAGAGCCAGCTTCTGCCTGCCTCCCAGGTAGGTG
AGAGCATACTTGTAAAATACTTATGAGATCCCTGAACATAAAATCAGCCCCTCAACAAGGCACGTTAGTC
CACCAGATGCAGAGAGAACCTAGGATGTGGTCTTTTCAGGAGGAAACATGGCTTGTGTGGTGATAGGAAG
CCTGAAGCTTGGTCCCTGAAGCCTCAAGGGTCTAGACCTCAGAGAATATAACCAAGCTTCCCGAGACATG
GGTTCCATCTTCAGGTTTTTGTTTTTAGTTTGTTTTCGTGATTTGTTTCGGGACCTGACAAATAAATCTT
TAGTACCTGAGTTACTCTTTTAGACTTCATAAATATAACCAATCTCCAAGCTTCTGGGTTCAGCCGATGA
CTCTGAGCATAAGACAATTCTTGCTGTTACCACTTATGACCCAGTAGAGAAAGTGACATAAAATGATTAT
GCTTATCTAGAAAGAAAACATGGGATAATCAATATATAGTATAATAATGGATACTTCTGTAAGTTCAAAT
CTTTAAGATACAGAAATATATGACTTAAGCAAAACATAGCAGGGATGCATCACTTGGTATTTTGTCATAC
ACCCATGGCATTTGTTCAAAGGAAACCCCAAGGCTTTTTGAGGATCAGGAAAATAAAGACACTCGAGGGT
TTTTATTATTTTTTTGTTTAAAAAGAGAAATATATATACTATACTCATCTGTCTCTTCGATAAATGTTTT
TCCAGGGCATTGAATGACACCAAGCAGGTGAGCAGAGAAGAAATCCACCCAAAAGAGATCATGGAGAACA
GTGTTAAAATGCCCTCCATAGAGGAAAAGGAAGATGACGAGGCCATTGGGATAGACTTTTCCCTAAAGAA
TGAAACAGTAGCCATCTGTGTAGTAACTGCCGACAAATCTCTCCTGGAGAATGCAGAGGCCAAAAAAGAA
GGGATTCCAACTACTGCAAGCGAGAATCTTTATTTTCAGGGCGCCGCCAAATTCAAAGAAACCGCTGCTG
CTAAATTCGAACGCCAGCACATGGACAGCGGAGGTGGAGGTTCGAGCGGTCCCTCGGGTTCGTCGAGCCT
GGAAGTTCTGTTCCAGGGGCCCCTGTCGTCGAGCGGTCCCTCGGGTTCGATGGTGAGCAAAGGCGAGGAG
CTGTTCACCGGGGTGGTGCCCATCCTGGTCGAGCTGGACGGCGACGTAAACGGCCACAAGTTCAGCGTGT
CCGGCGAGGGCGAGGGCGATGCCACCTACGGCAAGCTGACCCTGAAGTTCATCTGCACCACCGGCAAGCT
GCCCGTGCCCTGGCCCACCCTCGTGACCACCCTGACCTACGGCGTGCAGTGCTTCAGCCGCTACCCCGAC
CACATGAAGCAGCACGACTTCTTCAAGTCCGCCATGCCCGAAGGCTACGTCCAGGAGCGCACCATCTTCT
TCAAGGACGACGGCAACTACAAGACCCGCGCCGAGGTGAAGTTCGAGGGCGACACCCTGGTGAACCGCAT
CGAGCTGAAGGGCATCGACTTCAAGGAGGACGGCAACATCCTGGGGCACAAGCTGGAGTACAACTACAAC
AGCCACAACGTCTATATCATGGCCGACAAGCAGAAGAACGGCATCAAGGTGAACTTCAAGATCCGCCACA
ACATCGAGGACGGCAGCGTGCAGCTCGCCGACCACTACCAGCAGAACACCCCCATCGGCGACGGCCCCGT
GCTGCTGCCCGACAACCACTACCTGAGCACCCAGTCCGCCCTGAGCAAAGACCCCAACGAGAAGCGCGAT
CACATGGTCCTTAAGGAGTTCGTGACCGCCGCCGGGATCACTCTCGGCATGGACGAGCTGTACAAGTAAT
GATCTAGAGTCGAGTTAATTAAGAATTCCGCCCCCCCCCCTCTCCCTCCCCCCCCCTAACGTTACTGGCC
GAAGCCGCTTGGAATAAGGCCGGTGTGCGTTTGTCTATATGTTATTTTCCACCATATTGCCGTCTTTTGG
CAATGTGAGGGCCCGGAAACCTGGCCCTGTCTTCTTGACGAGCATTCCTAGGGGTCTTTCCCCTCTCGCC
AAAGGAATGCAGGGTCTGTTGAATGTCGTGAAGGAAGCAGTTCCTCTGGAAGCTTCTTGAAGACAAACAA
CGTCTGTAGCGACCCTTTGCAGGCAGCGGAACCCCCCACCTGGCGACAGGTGCCTCTGCGGCCAAAAGCC
ACGTGTATAAGATACACCTGCAAAGGCGGCACAACCCCAGTGCCACGTTGTGAGTTGGATAGTTGTGGAA
AGAGTCAAATGGCTCTCCTCAAGCGTATTCAACAAGGGGCTGAAGGATGCCCAGAAGGTACCCCATTGTA
TGGGATCTGATCTGGGGCCTCGGTGCACATGCTTTACATGTGTTTAGTCGAGGTTAAAAAAACGTCTAGG
CCCCCCGAACCACGGGGACGTGGTTTTCCTTTGAAAAACACGATGATAATATGGCCACAACCTGTTACAT
TGCACAAGATAAAAATATATCATCACGAACAGTAAAACTGTCTGCTTACATAAACAGTAATACAAGGGGT
GTTATGGGATCGGCCATTGAACAAGATGGATTGCACGCAGGTTCTCCGGCCGCTTGGGTGGAGAGGCTAT
TCGGCTATGACTGGGCACAACAGACAATCGGCTGCTCTGATGCCGCCGTGTTCCGGCTGTCAGCGCAGGG
GCGCCCGGTTCTTTTTGTCAAGACCGACCTGTCCGGTGCCCTGAATGAACTGCAGGACGAGGCAGCGCGG
CTATCGTGGCTGGCCACGACGGGCGTTCCTTGCGCAGCTGTGCTCGACGTTGTCACTGAAGCGGGAAGGG
ACTGGCTGCTATTGGGCGAAGTGCCGGGGCAGGATCTCCTGTCATCTCACCTTGCTCCTGCCGAGAAAGT
ATCCATCATGGCTGATGCAATGCGGCGGCTGCATACGCTTGATCCGGCTACCTGCCCATTCGACCACCAA
GCGAAACATCGCATCGAGCGAGCACGTACTCGGATGGAAGCCGGTCTTGTCGATCAGGATGATCTGGACG
AAGAGCATCAGGGGCTCGCGCCAGCCGAACTGTTCGCCAGGCTCAAGGCGCGCATGCCCGACGGCGAGGA
TCTCGTCGTGACCCATGGCGATGCCTGCTTGCCGAATATCATGGTGGAAAATGGCCGCTTTTCTGGATTC
ATCGACTGTGGCCGGCTGGGTGTGGCGGACCGCTATCAGGACATAGCGTTGGCTACCCGTGATATTGCTG
AAGAGCTTGGCGGCGAATGGGCTGACCGCTTCCTCGTGCTTTACGGTATCGCCGCTCCCGATTCGCAGCG
CATCGCCTTCTATCGCCTTCTTGACGAGTTCTTCTGAGTCGCGTTTGGTGAAATTCTTAATCAAACCTTA
CTTGAACAGTGATGAAAAAGTGGGAGGGCTGGCTTGGGCTGAGAAGGGAGGGACAGAAAAGAGAAGACAG
AACAAAGCTGCTTTTTAGGACTGAACAATCTATTTTCAAAGCACTGGTACCTGTGTGAGTGAGTATGTAA
ATTAAAGTTATTTAAATGGTTGGAATATGTGGCTCCTTTTCCATCACTACATCTTTTCTTCCGGATCTTC
ATCATGGAAGTTTCATTTGTTGCGGAATATGGAAGCACCTCCCAATGGTACGGTGCACCCTGTGGTGGTC
TTGGACAGTATGTGGAAACAGAAGCTCCATGACGGTAGAAGACTTCTCATTGGGGAGCAACTTTTTGACG
CACAACTTTTGGTGCGTTTTTCTAGTTTTAATACCTTAAGCTTTTTCAAGACCTAACTGCAGCCGCTTTG
GGAAAAAAAAACAAAAAACAAAAAACAGAAAACAAAAAAAAAAAAACTGCTTTGCATAAAACAGTCACCT
GTTTCCTAGTACCTCAAACTTAACCAAGGGAACTCTCTGCATTTGTCAGTACTACCTGTCGTCGTTGTGG
TTAAATGTAGAGAGAACTGCTGGGCAAGATGGTGAATGGAGAAAAAAAAAGAGTTTTAAAGAAAGGAACA
CAAATTGTGCTTAAAATCCCCATGTGGGTTTTATTTCTTAAAATACTGTGATTTTTTTAATTATTTTAGT
AAAAAACAAAACAAAAAAAAGAAACAGACTTTAATTATTAGATAACTGTTTGTGAATTGTCATCCTTTAT
TCCAGGTAAGCTGTTTATTAGTGTTCAACTATAATTTAGAATTTGGTAGATTCATGTGAGCTAATTTTAA
GGTGATTGTGGAGTTTTGTTTGCCACATGTTTATTTTCTATCAATTTGAGTGTTACAAACACAGCACAAT
TCAGTTTTTCATATGAATTGTTTTTCGTGTGTGTGTTGTTATTGTTGTTTTAATTTCGGGGCAAGGGA
