LOCUS       Exported 7278 bp ds-DNA circular SYN 13-MAY-2021
DEFINITION  CRISPR donor plasmid to tag human transcription factor ZNF462 with
            GFP.
ACCESSION   .
VERSION     .
KEYWORDS    pZNF462-donor
SOURCE      synthetic DNA construct
  ORGANISM  synthetic DNA construct
REFERENCE   1 (bases 1 to 7278)
  TITLE     White lab ENCODE plasmids to tag human transcription factors with
            GFP
REFERENCE   2 (bases 1 to 7278)
  AUTHORS   .
  TITLE     Direct Submission
  JOURNAL   Exported May 13, 2021 from SnapGene Server 1.1.58
            http://www.snapgene.com
FEATURES             Location/Qualifiers
     source          1..7278
                     /organism="synthetic DNA construct"
                     /mol_type="other DNA"
     primer_bind     complement(34..50)
                     /label=M13 rev
                     /note="common sequencing primer, one of multiple similar
                     variants"
     primer_bind     complement(34..50)
                     /label=M13 Reverse
                     /note="In lacZ gene. Also called M13-rev"
     primer_bind     complement(47..69)
                     /label=M13/pUC Reverse
                     /note="In lacZ gene"
     protein_bind    58..74
                     /label=lac operator
                     /bound_moiety="lac repressor encoded by lacI"
                     /note="The lac repressor binds to the lac operator to
                     inhibit transcription in E. coli. This inhibition can be
                     relieved by adding lactose or
                     isopropyl-beta-D-thiogalactopyranoside (IPTG)."
     promoter        complement(82..112)
                     /label=lac promoter
                     /note="promoter for the E. coli lac operon"
     protein_bind    127..148
                     /label=CAP binding site
                     /bound_moiety="E. coli catabolite activator protein"
                     /note="CAP binding activates transcription in the presence
                     of cAMP."
     primer_bind     complement(265..282)
                     /label=L4440
                     /note="L4440 vector, forward primer"
     rep_origin      complement(436..1024)
                     /direction=LEFT
                     /label=ori
                     /note="high-copy-number ColE1/pMB1/pBR322/pUC origin of
                     replication"
     primer_bind     complement(516..535)
                     /label=pBR322ori-F
                     /note="pBR322 origin, forward primer"
     CDS             complement(1195..2055)
                     /codon_start=1
                     /gene="bla"
                     /product="beta-lactamase"
                     /label=AmpR
                     /note="confers resistance to ampicillin, carbenicillin, and
                     related antibiotics"
                     /translation="MSIQHFRVALIPFFAAFCLPVFAHPETLVKVKDAEDQLGARVGYI
                     ELDLNSGKILESFRPEERFPMMSTFKVLLCGAVLSRIDAGQEQLGRRIHYSQNDLVEYS
                     PVTEKHLTDGMTVRELCSAAITMSDNTAANLLLTTIGGPKELTAFLHNMGDHVTRLDRW
                     EPELNEAIPNDERDTTMPVAMATTLRKLLTGELLTLASRQQLIDWMEADKVAGPLLRSA
                     LPAGWFIADKSGAGERGSRGIIAALGPDGKPSRIVVIYTTGSQATMDERNRQIAEIGAS
                     LIKHW"
     primer_bind     1818..1837
                     /label=Amp-R
                     /note="Ampicillin resistance gene, reverse primer"
     promoter        complement(2056..2160)
                     /gene="bla"
                     /label=AmpR promoter
     primer_bind     2228..2246
                     /label=pBRforEco
                     /note="pBR322 vectors, upsteam of EcoRI site, forward
                     primer"
     primer_bind     complement(2284..2306)
                     /label=pGEX 3'
                     /note="pGEX vectors, reverse primer"
     primer_bind     2406..2425
                     /label=pRS-marker
                     /note="pRS vectors, use to sequence yeast selectable
                     marker"
     primer_bind     2619..2641
                     /label=M13/pUC Forward
                     /note="In lacZ gene"
     primer_bind     2633..2650
                     /label=M13 Forward
                     /note="In lacZ gene. Also called M13-F20 or M13 (-21)
                     Forward"
     primer_bind     2634..2650
                     /label=M13 fwd
                     /note="common sequencing primer, one of multiple similar
                     variants"
     CDS             3872..3892
                     /codon_start=1
                     /product="tobacco etch virus (TEV) protease recognition and
                     cleavage site"
                     /label=TEV site
                     /translation="ENLYFQG"
     CDS             3905..3949
                     /codon_start=1
                     /product="affinity and epitope tag derived from pancreatic
                     ribonuclease A"
                     /label=S-Tag
                     /translation="KETAAAKFERQHMDS"
     CDS             3989..4012
                     /codon_start=1
                     /product="recognition and cleavage site for human
                     rhinovirus 3C and PreScission proteases"
                     /label=HRV 3C site
                     /translation="LEVLFQGP"
     CDS             4040..4759
                     /codon_start=1
                     /product="the original enhanced GFP (Yang et al., 1996)"
                     /label=EGFP
                     /note="mammalian codon-optimized"
                     /translation="MVSKGEELFTGVVPILVELDGDVNGHKFSVSGEGEGDATYGKLTL
                     KFICTTGKLPVPWPTLVTTLTYGVQCFSRYPDHMKQHDFFKSAMPEGYVQERTIFFKDD
                     GNYKTRAEVKFEGDTLVNRIELKGIDFKEDGNILGHKLEYNYNSHNVYIMADKQKNGIK
                     VNFKIRHNIEDGSVQLADHYQQNTPIGDGPVLLPDNHYLSTQSALSKDPNEKRDHMVLK
                     EFVTAAGITLGMDELYK"
     primer_bind     complement(4085..4106)
                     /label=EGFP-N
                     /note="EGFP, reverse primer"
     primer_bind     complement(4346..4365)
                     /label=EXFP-R
                     /note="For distinguishing EGFP variants, reverse primer"
     misc_feature    4797..5382
                     /label=IRES2
                     /note="internal ribosome entry site (IRES) of the
                     encephalomyocarditis virus (EMCV)"
     primer_bind     complement(4963..4980)
                     /label=IRES reverse
                     /note="IRES internal ribosome entry site, reverse primer.
                     Also called pCDH-rev"
     primer_bind     5190..5209
                     /label=IRES-F
                     /note="IRES internal ribosome entry site, forward primer"
     CDS             5464..6267
                     /codon_start=1
                     /gene="aph(3')-II (or nptII)"
                     /product="aminoglycoside phosphotransferase from Tn5"
                     /label=NeoR/KanR
                     /note="confers resistance to neomycin, kanamycin, and G418
                     (Geneticin(R))"
                     /translation="MGSAIEQDGLHAGSPAAWVERLFGYDWAQQTIGCSDAAVFRLSAQ
                     GRPVLFVKTDLSGALNELQDEAARLSWLATTGVPCAAVLDVVTEAGRDWLLLGEVPGQD
                     LLSSHLAPAEKVSIMADAMRRLHTLDPATCPFDHQAKHRIERARTRMEAGLVDQDDLDE
                     EHQGLAPAELFARLKARMPDGEDLVVTHGDACLPNIMVENGRFSGFIDCGRLGVADRYQ
                     DIALATRDIAEELGGEWADRFLVLYGIAAPDSQRIAFYRLLDEFF"
     primer_bind     complement(5527..5546)
                     /label=Neo-R
                     /note="Neomycin resistance gene, reverse primer"
     primer_bind     6137..6156
                     /label=Neo-F
                     /note="Neomycin resistance gene, forward primer"
ORIGIN
        1 gacctgcagg catgcaagct tggcgtaatc atggtcatag ctgtttcctg tgtgaaattg
       61 ttatccgctc acaattccac acaacatacg agccggaagc ataaagtgta aagcctgggg
      121 tgcctaatga gtgagctaac tcacattaat tgcgttgcgc tcactgcccg ctttccagtc
      181 gggaaacctg tcgtgccagc tgcattaatg aatcggccaa cgcgcgggga gaggcggttt
      241 gcgtattggg cgctcttccg cttcctcgct cactgactcg ctgcgctcgg tcgttcggct
      301 gcggcgagcg gtatcagctc actcaaaggc ggtaatacgg ttatccacag aatcagggga
      361 taacgcagga aagaacatgt gagcaaaagg ccagcaaaag gccaggaacc gtaaaaaggc
      421 cgcgttgctg gcgtttttcc ataggctccg cccccctgac gagcatcaca aaaatcgacg
      481 ctcaagtcag aggtggcgaa acccgacagg actataaaga taccaggcgt ttccccctgg
      541 aagctccctc gtgcgctctc ctgttccgac cctgccgctt accggatacc tgtccgcctt
      601 tctcccttcg ggaagcgtgg cgctttctca tagctcacgc tgtaggtatc tcagttcggt
      661 gtaggtcgtt cgctccaagc tgggctgtgt gcacgaaccc cccgttcagc ccgaccgctg
      721 cgccttatcc ggtaactatc gtcttgagtc caacccggta agacacgact tatcgccact
      781 ggcagcagcc actggtaaca ggattagcag agcgaggtat gtaggcggtg ctacagagtt
      841 cttgaagtgg tggcctaact acggctacac tagaaggaca gtatttggta tctgcgctct
      901 gctgaagcca gttaccttcg gaaaaagagt tggtagctct tgatccggca aacaaaccac
      961 cgctggtagc ggtggttttt ttgtttgcaa gcagcagatt acgcgcagaa aaaaaggatc
     1021 tcaagaagat cctttgatct tttctacggg gtctgacgct cagtggaacg aaaactcacg
     1081 ttaagggatt ttggtcatga gattatcaaa aaggatcttc acctagatcc ttttaaatta
     1141 aaaatgaagt tttaaatcaa tctaaagtat atatgagtaa acttggtctg acagttacca
     1201 atgcttaatc agtgaggcac ctatctcagc gatctgtcta tttcgttcat ccatagttgc
     1261 ctgactcccc gtcgtgtaga taactacgat acgggagggc ttaccatctg gccccagtgc
     1321 tgcaatgata ccgcgagacc cacgctcacc ggctccagat ttatcagcaa taaaccagcc
     1381 agccggaagg gccgagcgca gaagtggtcc tgcaacttta tccgcctcca tccagtctat
     1441 taattgttgc cgggaagcta gagtaagtag ttcgccagtt aatagtttgc gcaacgttgt
     1501 tgccattgct acaggcatcg tggtgtcacg ctcgtcgttt ggtatggctt cattcagctc
     1561 cggttcccaa cgatcaaggc gagttacatg atcccccatg ttgtgcaaaa aagcggttag
     1621 ctccttcggt cctccgatcg ttgtcagaag taagttggcc gcagtgttat cactcatggt
     1681 tatggcagca ctgcataatt ctcttactgt catgccatcc gtaagatgct tttctgtgac
     1741 tggtgagtac tcaaccaagt cattctgaga atagtgtatg cggcgaccga gttgctcttg
     1801 cccggcgtca atacgggata ataccgcgcc acatagcaga actttaaaag tgctcatcat
     1861 tggaaaacgt tcttcggggc gaaaactctc aaggatctta ccgctgttga gatccagttc
     1921 gatgtaaccc actcgtgcac ccaactgatc ttcagcatct tttactttca ccagcgtttc
     1981 tgggtgagca aaaacaggaa ggcaaaatgc cgcaaaaaag ggaataaggg cgacacggaa
     2041 atgttgaata ctcatactct tcctttttca atattattga agcatttatc agggttattg
     2101 tctcatgagc ggatacatat ttgaatgtat ttagaaaaat aaacaaatag gggttccgcg
     2161 cacatttccc cgaaaagtgc cacctgacgt ctaagaaacc attattatca tgacattaac
     2221 ctataaaaat aggcgtatca cgaggccctt tcgtctcgcg cgtttcggtg atgacggtga
     2281 aaacctctga cacatgcagc tcccggagac ggtcacagct tgtctgtaag cggatgccgg
     2341 gagcagacaa gcccgtcagg gcgcgtcagc gggtgttggc gggtgtcggg gctggcttaa
     2401 ctatgcggca tcagagcaga ttgtactgag agtgcaccat atgcggtgtg aaataccgca
     2461 cagatgcgta aggagaaaat accgcatcag gcgccattcg ccattcaggc tgcgcaactg
     2521 ttgggaaggg cgatcggtgc gggcctcttc gctattacgc cagctggcga aagggggatg
     2581 tgctgcaagg cgattaagtt gggtaacgcc agggttttcc cagtcacgac gttgtaaaac
     2641 gacggccagt gaattcgagc tcggtacccg gtcacccagc cgcaagtcaa atagggaaaa
     2701 aaatcgtctt tatgaatgat cagtcctgct caagcctgtg tgcagaagta tagtgttttc
     2761 tccagccaat atccctttag tcttcattag cgtgacattc tataatagaa cgtgaatcga
     2821 ggtcaaaaga tctggcttct gttcctgcct ctctgactga tcattccctg agtggccctg
     2881 aacattccca tgtactgcct cggggacaga gccagcttct gcctgcctcc caggtaggtg
     2941 agagcatact tgtaaaatac ttatgagatc cctgaacata aaatcagccc ctcaacaagg
     3001 cacgttagtc caccagatgc agagagaacc taggatgtgg tcttttcagg aggaaacatg
     3061 gcttgtgtgg tgataggaag cctgaagctt ggtccctgaa gcctcaaggg tctagacctc
     3121 agagaatata accaagcttc ccgagacatg ggttccatct tcaggttttt gtttttagtt
     3181 tgttttcgtg atttgtttcg ggacctgaca aataaatctt tagtacctga gttactcttt
     3241 tagacttcat aaatataacc aatctccaag cttctgggtt cagccgatga ctctgagcat
     3301 aagacaattc ttgctgttac cacttatgac ccagtagaga aagtgacata aaatgattat
     3361 gcttatctag aaagaaaaca tgggataatc aatatatagt ataataatgg atacttctgt
     3421 aagttcaaat ctttaagata cagaaatata tgacttaagc aaaacatagc agggatgcat
     3481 cacttggtat tttgtcatac acccatggca tttgttcaaa ggaaacccca aggctttttg
     3541 aggatcagga aaataaagac actcgagggt ttttattatt tttttgttta aaaagagaaa
     3601 tatatatact atactcatct gtctcttcga taaatgtttt tccagggcat tgaatgacac
     3661 caagcaggtg agcagagaag aaatccaccc aaaagagatc atggagaaca gtgttaaaat
     3721 gccctccata gaggaaaagg aagatgacga ggccattggg atagactttt ccctaaagaa
     3781 tgaaacagta gccatctgtg tagtaactgc cgacaaatct ctcctggaga atgcagaggc
     3841 caaaaaagaa gggattccaa ctactgcaag cgagaatctt tattttcagg gcgccgccaa
     3901 attcaaagaa accgctgctg ctaaattcga acgccagcac atggacagcg gaggtggagg
     3961 ttcgagcggt ccctcgggtt cgtcgagcct ggaagttctg ttccaggggc ccctgtcgtc
     4021 gagcggtccc tcgggttcga tggtgagcaa aggcgaggag ctgttcaccg gggtggtgcc
     4081 catcctggtc gagctggacg gcgacgtaaa cggccacaag ttcagcgtgt ccggcgaggg
     4141 cgagggcgat gccacctacg gcaagctgac cctgaagttc atctgcacca ccggcaagct
     4201 gcccgtgccc tggcccaccc tcgtgaccac cctgacctac ggcgtgcagt gcttcagccg
     4261 ctaccccgac cacatgaagc agcacgactt cttcaagtcc gccatgcccg aaggctacgt
     4321 ccaggagcgc accatcttct tcaaggacga cggcaactac aagacccgcg ccgaggtgaa
     4381 gttcgagggc gacaccctgg tgaaccgcat cgagctgaag ggcatcgact tcaaggagga
     4441 cggcaacatc ctggggcaca agctggagta caactacaac agccacaacg tctatatcat
     4501 ggccgacaag cagaagaacg gcatcaaggt gaacttcaag atccgccaca acatcgagga
     4561 cggcagcgtg cagctcgccg accactacca gcagaacacc cccatcggcg acggccccgt
     4621 gctgctgccc gacaaccact acctgagcac ccagtccgcc ctgagcaaag accccaacga
     4681 gaagcgcgat cacatggtcc ttaaggagtt cgtgaccgcc gccgggatca ctctcggcat
     4741 ggacgagctg tacaagtaat gatctagagt cgagttaatt aagaattccg cccccccccc
     4801 tctccctccc cccccctaac gttactggcc gaagccgctt ggaataaggc cggtgtgcgt
     4861 ttgtctatat gttattttcc accatattgc cgtcttttgg caatgtgagg gcccggaaac
     4921 ctggccctgt cttcttgacg agcattccta ggggtctttc ccctctcgcc aaaggaatgc
     4981 agggtctgtt gaatgtcgtg aaggaagcag ttcctctgga agcttcttga agacaaacaa
     5041 cgtctgtagc gaccctttgc aggcagcgga accccccacc tggcgacagg tgcctctgcg
     5101 gccaaaagcc acgtgtataa gatacacctg caaaggcggc acaaccccag tgccacgttg
     5161 tgagttggat agttgtggaa agagtcaaat ggctctcctc aagcgtattc aacaaggggc
     5221 tgaaggatgc ccagaaggta ccccattgta tgggatctga tctggggcct cggtgcacat
     5281 gctttacatg tgtttagtcg aggttaaaaa aacgtctagg ccccccgaac cacggggacg
     5341 tggttttcct ttgaaaaaca cgatgataat atggccacaa cctgttacat tgcacaagat
     5401 aaaaatatat catcacgaac agtaaaactg tctgcttaca taaacagtaa tacaaggggt
     5461 gttatgggat cggccattga acaagatgga ttgcacgcag gttctccggc cgcttgggtg
     5521 gagaggctat tcggctatga ctgggcacaa cagacaatcg gctgctctga tgccgccgtg
     5581 ttccggctgt cagcgcaggg gcgcccggtt ctttttgtca agaccgacct gtccggtgcc
     5641 ctgaatgaac tgcaggacga ggcagcgcgg ctatcgtggc tggccacgac gggcgttcct
     5701 tgcgcagctg tgctcgacgt tgtcactgaa gcgggaaggg actggctgct attgggcgaa
     5761 gtgccggggc aggatctcct gtcatctcac cttgctcctg ccgagaaagt atccatcatg
     5821 gctgatgcaa tgcggcggct gcatacgctt gatccggcta cctgcccatt cgaccaccaa
     5881 gcgaaacatc gcatcgagcg agcacgtact cggatggaag ccggtcttgt cgatcaggat
     5941 gatctggacg aagagcatca ggggctcgcg ccagccgaac tgttcgccag gctcaaggcg
     6001 cgcatgcccg acggcgagga tctcgtcgtg acccatggcg atgcctgctt gccgaatatc
     6061 atggtggaaa atggccgctt ttctggattc atcgactgtg gccggctggg tgtggcggac
     6121 cgctatcagg acatagcgtt ggctacccgt gatattgctg aagagcttgg cggcgaatgg
     6181 gctgaccgct tcctcgtgct ttacggtatc gccgctcccg attcgcagcg catcgccttc
     6241 tatcgccttc ttgacgagtt cttctgagtc gcgtttggtg aaattcttaa tcaaacctta
     6301 cttgaacagt gatgaaaaag tgggagggct ggcttgggct gagaagggag ggacagaaaa
     6361 gagaagacag aacaaagctg ctttttagga ctgaacaatc tattttcaaa gcactggtac
     6421 ctgtgtgagt gagtatgtaa attaaagtta tttaaatggt tggaatatgt ggctcctttt
     6481 ccatcactac atcttttctt ccggatcttc atcatggaag tttcatttgt tgcggaatat
     6541 ggaagcacct cccaatggta cggtgcaccc tgtggtggtc ttggacagta tgtggaaaca
     6601 gaagctccat gacggtagaa gacttctcat tggggagcaa ctttttgacg cacaactttt
     6661 ggtgcgtttt tctagtttta ataccttaag ctttttcaag acctaactgc agccgctttg
     6721 ggaaaaaaaa acaaaaaaca aaaaacagaa aacaaaaaaa aaaaaactgc tttgcataaa
     6781 acagtcacct gtttcctagt acctcaaact taaccaaggg aactctctgc atttgtcagt
     6841 actacctgtc gtcgttgtgg ttaaatgtag agagaactgc tgggcaagat ggtgaatgga
     6901 gaaaaaaaaa gagttttaaa gaaaggaaca caaattgtgc ttaaaatccc catgtgggtt
     6961 ttatttctta aaatactgtg atttttttaa ttattttagt aaaaaacaaa acaaaaaaaa
     7021 gaaacagact ttaattatta gataactgtt tgtgaattgt catcctttat tccaggtaag
     7081 ctgtttatta gtgttcaact ataatttaga atttggtaga ttcatgtgag ctaattttaa
     7141 ggtgattgtg gagttttgtt tgccacatgt ttattttcta tcaatttgag tgttacaaac
     7201 acagcacaat tcagtttttc atatgaattg tttttcgtgt gtgtgttgtt attgttgttt
     7261 taatttcggg gcaaggga
//
